Addgene plasmid #45237: Cenp-B DBD INCENP GFP
Purpose: Target INCENP to centromeres via CENP-B DNA binding domain (DBD)
Depositing lab: Michael Lampson. Depositing organization: University of Pennsylvania. Publication: Aurora B dynamics at centromeres create a diffusion-based phosphorylation gradient. Wang E, Ballister ER, Lampson MA. J Cell Biol. 2011 Aug 22;194(4):539-49. doi: 10.1083/jcb.201103044. Epub 2011 Aug 15. PubMed 21844210.
Backbone
  Vector backbone: pcDNA3.1
  Backbone manufacturer: Invitrogen
  Vector type: Mammalian Expression
Growth in bacteria
  Bacterial resistance: Ampicillin, 100 μg/mL
  Growth temperature: 37°C
  Growth strain: DH5alpha
  Copy number: High Copy
Gene/Insert
  Gene/Insert name: Cenp-B-DBD, INCENP-Δcen, GFP (alt name: pXW031)
  Species: H. sapiens (human)
  Mutation: CEN box deleted from INCENP (aa1-46)
  Tag / fusion protein: GFP (C terminal on insert); DNA binding domain of CENP-B
Terms and licenses: Academic/Nonprofit Terms; Industry Terms: Not Available to Industry
How to cite: Cenp-B DBD INCENP GFP was a gift from Michael Lampson (Addgene plasmid # 45237 ; http://n2t.net/addgene:45237 ; RRID:Addgene_45237)
