[The description below was written by a language model from this plasmid's Addgene catalogue record and pLannotate feature annotations shown in this document.]
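Description:
Cenp-B DBD INCENP GFP (also recorded as pXW031) is a 9,283 bp mammalian expression plasmid built on the pcDNA3.1 backbone. It is propagated in E. coli from a high-copy ColE1/pUC-type origin under ampicillin selection (AmpR with its own bla promoter). It also carries an f1 origin for single-stranded DNA production. For selection in mammalian cells, the backbone provides a neomycin/kanamycin phosphotransferase gene driven by the SV40 enhancer/early promoter and terminated by an SV40 poly(A) signal. The short hits annotated as HIV-1 LTR, ble, lacI and bom are fragments, most likely backbone remnants or annotation artefacts rather than functional parts.

The payload is a single tripartite human fusion protein expressed from the CMV immediate-early enhancer/promoter and terminated by the bovine growth hormone poly(A) signal. Flanking T7 and SP6 promoters are typical of this backbone. The N-terminal part is the DNA-binding domain of CENP-B, which recognises the CENP-B box within alphoid satellite DNA at centromeres. It is followed by INCENP lacking its CEN box (amino acids 1–46 deleted). That region is the N-terminal segment through which INCENP normally associates with survivin and borealin to tether the chromosomal passenger complex to the inner centromere. A short multiple-cloning-site remnant then links INCENP to a C-terminal EGFP.

Replacing the native centromere-targeting region with the CENP-B DBD places INCENP at centromeres through direct DNA binding. The INCENP C-terminus, which associates with Aurora B, is retained, and EGFP allows localisation to be followed by fluorescence microscopy. The stated purpose is to target INCENP to centromeres, and the associated work concerns Aurora B dynamics and phosphorylation gradients at centromeres.
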