Features (pLannotate 1.2.2; 24 found; start..end, strand, type, name):
     28..80      -  misc_feature   bom (fragment): basis of mobility region from pBR322
    235..614     +  enhancer       CMV enhancer: human cytomegalovirus immediate early enhancer
    615..818     +  promoter       CMV promoter: human cytomegalovirus (CMV) immediate early promoter
    814..847     +  LTR            5' LTR (truncated) (fragment): truncated 5' long terminal repeat (LTR) from HIV-1
    863..881     +  promoter       T7 promoter: promoter for bacteriophage T7 RNA polymerase
    909..1409    +  CDS            CENPB (fragment): CENPB_HUMAN - Experimental evidence at protein level: Swiss-Prot protein existence level 1. Interacts with centromeric heterochromatin in chromosomes and binds to a specific 17 bp subset of alphoid satellite DNA, called the CENP-B box (PubMed:11726497). May organize arrays of centromere satellite DNA into a higher-order structure which then directs centromere formation and kinetochore assembly in mammalian chromosomes (Probable). From Homo sapiens (Human).
   1425..4034    +  CDS            INCENP (fragment): INCE_HUMAN - Experimental evidence at protein level: Swiss-Prot protein existence level 1. Component of the chromosomal passenger complex (CPC), a complex that acts as a key regulator of mitosis. The CPC complex has essential functions at the centromere in ensuring correct chromosome alignment and segregation and is required for chromatin-induced microtubule stabilization and spindle assembly. Acts as a scaffold regulating CPC localization and activity. The C-terminus associates with AURKB or AURKC, the N-terminus associated with BIRC5/survivin and CDCA8/borealin tethers the CPC to the inner c
   4034..4078    +  misc_feature   MCS (fragment): multiple cloning site
   4092..4811    +  CDS            EGFP: the original enhanced GFP (Yang et al., 1996) mammalian codon-optimized
   4839..4857    -  promoter       SP6 promoter: promoter for bacteriophage SP6 RNA polymerase
   4883..5107    +  polyA_signal   bGH poly(A) signal: bovine growth hormone polyadenylation signal
   5111..5132    +  promoter       SV40 promoter (fragment): SV40 enhancer and early promoter
   5153..5581    +  rep_origin     f1 ori (sequence partly withheld): f1 bacteriophage origin of replication; arrow indicates direction of (+) strand synthesis
   5595..5924    +  promoter       SV40 promoter: SV40 enhancer and early promoter
   5991..6782    +  CDS            neo: KKA2_KLEPN - Also known as kan, nptII. Experimental evidence at protein level: Swiss-Prot protein existence level 1. Resistance to kanamycin, neomycin, paromomycin, ribostamycin, butirosin and gentamicin B. From Klebsiella pneumoniae.
   6806..6964    +  CDS            ble (fragment): BLE_KLEPN - Experimental evidence at protein level: Swiss-Prot protein existence level 1. Binding protein with a strong affinity to the bleomycin family of antibiotics. Binds to CL990; an antimitotic-antibiotic compound. From Klebsiella pneumoniae.
   6959..7080    +  polyA_signal   SV40 poly(A) signal: SV40 polyadenylation signal
   7153..7169    -  protein_bind   lac operator: The lac repressor binds to the lac operator to inhibit transcription in E. coli. This inhibition can be relieved by adding lactose or isopropyl-β-D-thiogalactopyranoside (IPTG). lac repressor encoded by lacI
   7177..7207    -  promoter       lac promoter: promoter for the E. coli lac operon
   7222..7243    -  protein_bind   CAP binding site: CAP binding activates transcription in the presence of cAMP. E. coli catabolite activator protein
   7256..7348    -  CDS            lacI (fragment): lac repressor; lacI; The lac repressor binds to the lac operator to inhibit transcription in E. coli. This inhibition can be relieved by adding lactose or isopropyl-β-D-thiogalactopyranoside (IPTG).
   7531..8116    -  rep_origin     ori: high-copy-number ColE1/pMB1/pBR322/pUC origin of replication
   8287..9147    -  CDS            AmpR: β-lactamase; bla; confers resistance to ampicillin, carbenicillin, and related antibiotics
   9148..9252    -  promoter       AmpR promoter: bla
>Addgene plasmid #45237 | Cenp-B DBD INCENP GFP | depositor full sequence | sequence record 84493 | Cenp-B DBD INCENP GFP sequence 9283 bps
GACGGATCGGGAGATCTCCCGATCCCCTATGGTGCACTCTCAGTACAATCTGCTCTGATGCCGCATAGTT
AAGCCAGTATCTGCTCCCTGCTTGTGTGTTGGAGGTCGCTGAGTAGTGCGCGAGCAAAATTTAAGCTACA
ACAAGGCAAGGCTTGACCGACAATTGCATGAAGAATCTGCTTAGGGTTAGGCGTTTTGCGCTGCTTCGCG
ATGTACGGGCCAGATATACGCGTTGACATTGATTATTGACTAGTTATTAATAGTAATCAATTACGGGGTC
ATTAGTTCATAGCCCATATATGGAGTTCCGCGTTACATAACTTACGGTAAATGGCCCGCCTGGCTGACCG
CCCAACGACCCCCGCCCATTGACGTCAATAATGACGTATGTTCCCATAGTAACGCCAATAGGGACTTTCC
ATTGACGTCAATGGGTGGAGTATTTACGGTAAACTGCCCACTTGGCAGTACATCAAGTGTATCATATGCC
AAGTACGCCCCCTATTGACGTCAATGACGGTAAATGGCCCGCCTGGCATTATGCCCAGTACATGACCTTA
TGGGACTTTCCTACTTGGCAGTACATCTACGTATTAGTCATCGCTATTACCATGGTGATGCGGTTTTGGC
AGTACATCAATGGGCGTGGATAGCGGTTTGACTCACGGGGATTTCCAAGTCTCCACCCCATTGACGTCAA
TGGGAGTTTGTTTTGGCACCAAAATCAACGGGACTTTCCAAAATGTCGTAACAACTCCGCCCCATTGACG
CAAATGGGCGGTAGGCGTGTACGGTGGGAGGTCTATATAAGCAGAGCTCTCTGGCTAACTAGAGAACCCA
CTGCTTACTGGCTTATCGAAATTAATACGACTCACTATAGGGAGACCCAAGCTTGGCGCGCCGCCACCAT
GGGCCCCAAGAGGCGACAGCTGACGTTCCGGGAGAAGTCACGGATCATCCAGGAGGTGGAGGAGAATCCG
GACCTGCGCAAGGGCGAGATCGCGCGGCGCTTCAACATCCCGCCGTCCACGCTGAGCACGATCCTGAAGA
ACAAGCGCGCCATCCTGGCGTCGGAGCGCAAGTACGGGGTGGCCTCCACCTGCCGCAAGACCAACAAGCT
GTCTCCCTACGACAAGCTCGAGGGCTTGCTCATCGCCTGGTTCCAGCAGATCCGCGCCGCCGGCCTGCCG
GTCAAGGGCATCATCCTCAAGGAGAAGGCGCTGCGCATAGCCGAGGAGCTGGGCATGGACGACTTCACCG
CCTCCAACGGCTGGCTGGACCGCTTCCGCCGGCGCCACGGCGTGGTGTCCTGCAGCGGCGTGGCCCGCGC
CCGCGCGCGAAACGCTGCCCCCCGCACCCCGGCGGCGCCTGCCAGTCCGGCCGCGGTGCCCTCGGAGGGC
AGTGGCGGGCTAGCAGGGAGCACTGAATTCAGCAAAGAGCCAGAGCTGATGCCCAAAACACCTTCTCAGA
AGAACCGACGGAAGAAGAGACGGATTTCTTATGTTCAGGATGAAAACAGAGATCCCATCAGGAGAAGGTT
ATCCCGCAGAAAGTCTCGGAGCAGCCAGCTGAGCTCCCGACGCCTCCGCAGCAAGGACAGTGTAGAGAAG
CTGGCTACAGTGGTCGGGGAGAACGGCTCCGTTCTGCGGCGTGTGACCCGTGCTGCGGCTGCAGCTGCCG
CGGCTACCATGGCATTGGCTGCACCTTCTTCACCCACCCCTGAGTCTCCCACGATGCTGACTAAGAAGCC
CGAGGATAACCACACCCAGTGCCAGCTGGTGCCTGTGGTGGAGATCGGCATCAGTGAGCGCCAGAATGCT
GAGCAGCATGTCACCCAGCTCATGTCCACCGAGCCTCTGCCCCGCACTCTGTCCCCGACTCCAGCTTCAG
CCACAGCTCCAACCTCCCAGGGCATCCCGACATCAGATGAGGAATCAACACCTAAGAAGTCGAAGGCCAG
GATACTGGAGTCCATCACAGTGAGCTCCCTGATGGCTACACCCCAGGACCCCAAGGGTCAAGGGGTCGGG
ACGGGGCGGTCTGCGTCTAAGCTCAGGATTGCGCAGGTCTCCCCTGGCCCACGGGACTCGCCAGCCTTTC
CAGATTCTCCATGGCGGGAGCGGGTGCTGGCTCCCATCCTGCCGGATAACTTCTCCACGCCCACGGGCTC
TCGCACGGACTCTCAATCGGTGCGGCACAGCCCGATCGCCCCGTCTTCCCCGAGTCCCCGAGTCTTAGCC
CAGAAGTACTCTCTGGTGGCCAAACAGGAAAGTGTTGTCCGCAGGGCGAGCAGAAGGCTTGCCAAGAAGA
CTGCCGAAGAGCCAGCTGCCTCTGGCCGCATCATCTGTCACAGTTACCTGGAGAGGCTCCTGAATGTTGA
GGTGCCCCAGAAAGTTGGTTCTGAGCAGAAGGAACCCCCCGAGGAGGCTGAGCCTGTGGCGGCAGCTGAG
CCAGAGGTCCCTGAGAACAACGGAAATAACTCGTGGCCCCACAATGACACAGAGATCGCCAACAGCACAC
CCAACCCGAAGCCTGCAGCCAGCAGCCCGGAAACACCCTCTGCAGGGCAGCAAGAGGCCAAGACGGACCA
AGCAGATGGACCCAGAGAGCCACCGCAGAGTGCCAGGAGGAAGCGCAGCTACAAGCAGGCCGTGAGTGAG
CTGGACGAGGAGCAGCACCTGGAGGATGAGGAGCTGCAGCCCCCCAGGAGCAAGACCCCTTCCTCACCCT
GCCCAGCCAGCAAGGTGGTACGGCCCCTCCGGACCTTTCTGCACACAGTGCAGAGGAACCAGATGCTCAC
GACCCCGACCTCAGCCCCACGCAGCGTCATGAAGTCCTTTATTAAGCGCAACACTCCCCTGCGCATGGAC
CCCAAGTGCAGCTTCGTCGAGAAGGAGCGGCAGCGCCTGGAGAATCTGCGGCGGAAGGAGGAGGCCGAGC
AGCTGCGCAGGCAGAAGGTGGAGGAGGACAAGCGGCGGCGGCTGGAGGAGGTGAAGCTGAAGCGTGAGGA
ACGCCTCCGCAAGGTGCTGCAGGCCCGCGAGCGGGTGGAGCAGATGAAGGAGGAGAAGAAGAAGCAGATT
GAGCAGAAGTTTGCTCAGATCGACGAGAAGACTGAGAAGGCCAAGGAGGAGCGGCTGGCAGAGGAGAAGG
CCAAGAAAAAGGCGGCGGCCAAGAAGATGGAGGAGGTGGAAGCACGCAGGAAGCAGGAAGAGGATGCACG
TAGGCTCAGGTGGCTGCAGCAGGAGGAGGAAGAGCGGCGGCACCAAGAGCTGCTGCAGAAGAAGAAGGAA
GAGGAGCAGGAGCGGCTGCGGAAGGCGGCCGAGGCTAAGCGGCTGGCAGAGCAGCGGGAGCAGGAGCGGC
GGGAGCAGGAGCGGCGCGAGCAGGAGCGGCGCGAGCAGGAGCGGCGGGAGCAGGAGCGGCGCGAGCAGGA
GCGACAGCTGGCAGAGCAGGAGCGTCGGCGGGAGCAGGAGCGGCTCCAGGCCGAGAGGGAGCTGCAGGAG
CGGGAGAAGGCCCTGCGGCTGCAGAAGGAGCAGCTGCAGAGGGAACTGGAGGAGAAGAAGAAGGAAGAGC
AGCAGCGTCTGGCTGAGCGGCAGCTGCAGGAGGAGCAAGAGAAGAAAGCCAAGGAGGCAGCACGGGCCAG
CAAGGCCCTGAATGTGACTGTGGACGTGCAGTCTCCAGCTTGTACCTCATATCAGATGACTCCGCAAGGG
CACAGGGCCCCTCCCAAGATCAACCCAGATAACTACGGGATGGATCTGAATAGCGACGACTCCACCGATG
ATGAGGCCCATCCCCGGAAGCCCATCCCCACCTGGGCCCGAGGCACCCCGCTCAGCCAGGCTATCATTCA
CCAGTACTACCACCCACCGAACCTTCTGGAGCTCTTTGGAACCATTCTCCCACTGGACTTGGAGGATATC
TTCAAGAAGAGCAAGCCCCGCTATCACAAGCGCACCAGCTCTGCTGTCTGGAACTCACCGCCCCTGCAGG
GCGCCAGGGTCCCCAGCAGCCTGGCCTACAGCCTGAAGAAGCACAAGCTTCGAATTCTGCAGTCGACGGT
ACCGCGGGCCCGGGATCCACCGGTCGCCACCATGGTGAGCAAGGGCGAGGAGCTGTTCACCGGGGTGGTG
CCCATCCTGGTCGAGCTGGACGGCGACGTAAACGGCCACAAGTTCAGCGTGTCCGGCGAGGGCGAGGGCG
ATGCCACCTACGGCAAGCTGACCCTGAAGTTCATCTGCACCACCGGCAAGCTGCCCGTGCCCTGGCCCAC
CCTCGTGACCACCCTGACCTACGGCGTGCAGTGCTTCAGCCGCTACCCCGACCACATGAAGCAGCACGAC
TTCTTCAAGTCCGCCATGCCCGAAGGCTACGTCCAGGAGCGCACCATCTTCTTCAAGGACGACGGCAACT
ACAAGACCCGCGCCGAGGTGAAGTTCGAGGGCGACACCCTGGTGAACCGCATCGAGCTGAAGGGCATCGA
CTTCAAGGAGGACGGCAACATCCTGGGGCACAAGCTGGAGTACAACTACAACAGCCACAACGTCTATATC
ATGGCCGACAAGCAGAAGAACGGCATCAAGGTGAACTTCAAGATCCGCCACAACATCGAGGACGGCAGCG
TGCAGCTCGCCGACCACTACCAGCAGAACACCCCCATCGGCGACGGCCCCGTGCTGCTGCCCGACAACCA
CTACCTGAGCACCCAGTCCGCCCTGAGCAAAGACCCCAACGAGAAGCGCGATCACATGGTCCTGCTGGAG
TTCGTGACCGCCGCCGGGATCACTCTCGGCATGGACGAGCTGTACAAGTAAAGCGGCCGCGACTCTAGAG
GGCCCTATTCTATAGTGTCACCTAAATGCTAGAGCTCGCTGATCAGCCTCGACTGTGCCTTCTAGTTGCC
AGCCATCTGTTGTTTGCCCCTCCCCCGTGCCTTCCTTGACCCTGGAAGGTGCCACTCCCACTGTCCTTTC
CTAATAAAATGAGGAAATTGCATCGCATTGTCTGAGTAGGTGTCATTCTATTCTGGGGGGTGGGGTGGGG
CAGGACAGCAAGGGGGAGGATTGGGAAGACAATAGCAGGCATGCTGGGGATGCGGTGGGCTCTATGGCTT
CTGAGGCGGAAAGAACCAGCTGGGGCTCTAGGGGGTATCCCC
[124 nt withheld, positions 5153-5276]
C
[91 nt withheld, positions 5278-5368]
A
[49 nt withheld, positions 5370-5418]
CCTTTGACGTTGGAGTCCACGTTCTTT
[37 nt withheld, positions 5446-5482]
ACCCTATCTCGGTCTATTCTTTTGATTTATAAGGGATTTTGCCGATTTCGGCCTATTGGTTAAAAAATGA
GCTGATTTAACAAAAATTTAACGCGAATTAATTCTGTGGAATGTGTGTCAGTTAGGGTGTGGAAAGTCCC
CAGGCTCCCCAGCAGGCAGAAGTATGCAAAGCATGCATCTCAATTAGTCAGCAACCAGGTGTGGAAAGTC
CCCAGGCTCCCCAGCAGGCAGAAGTATGCAAAGCATGCATCTCAATTAGTCAGCAACCATAGTCCCGCCC
CTAACTCCGCCCATCCCGCCCCTAACTCCGCCCAGTTCCGCCCATTCTCCGCCCCATGGCTGACTAATTT
TTTTTATTTATGCAGAGGCCGAGGCCGCCTCTGCCTCTGAGCTATTCCAGAAGTAGTGAGGAGGCTTTTT
TGGAGGCCTAGGCTTTTGCAAAAAGCTCCCGGGAGCTTGTATATCCATTTTCGGATCTGATCAAGAGACA
GGATGAGGATCGTTTCGCATGATTGAACAAGATGGATTGCACGCAGGTTCTCCGGCCGCTTGGGTGGAGA
GGCTATTCGGCTATGACTGGGCACAACAGACAATCGGCTGCTCTGATGCCGCCGTGTTCCGGCTGTCAGC
GCAGGGGCGCCCGGTTCTTTTTGTCAAGACCGACCTGTCCGGTGCCCTGAATGAACTGCAGGACGAGGCA
GCGCGGCTATCGTGGCTGGCCACGACGGGCGTTCCTTGCGCAGCTGTGCTCGACGTTGTCACTGAAGCGG
GAAGGGACTGGCTGCTATTGGGCGAAGTGCCGGGGCAGGATCTCCTGTCATCTCACCTTGCTCCTGCCGA
GAAAGTATCCATCATGGCTGATGCAATGCGGCGGCTGCATACGCTTGATCCGGCTACCTGCCCATTCGAC
CACCAAGCGAAACATCGCATCGAGCGAGCACGTACTCGGATGGAAGCCGGTCTTGTCGATCAGGATGATC
TGGACGAAGAGCATCAGGGGCTCGCGCCAGCCGAACTGTTCGCCAGGCTCAAGGCGCGCATGCCCGACGG
CGAGGATCTCGTCGTGACCCATGGCGATGCCTGCTTGCCGAATATCATGGTGGAAAATGGCCGCTTTTCT
GGATTCATCGACTGTGGCCGGCTGGGTGTGGCGGACCGCTATCAGGACATAGCGTTGGCTACCCGTGATA
TTGCTGAAGAGCTTGGCGGCGAATGGGCTGACCGCTTCCTCGTGCTTTACGGTATCGCCGCTCCCGATTC
GCAGCGCATCGCCTTCTATCGCCTTCTTGACGAGTTCTTCTGAGCGGGACTCTGGGGTTCGAAATGACCG
ACCAAGCGACGCCCAACCTGCCATCACGAGATTTCGATTCCACCGCCGCCTTCTATGAAAGGTTGGGCTT
CGGAATCGTTTTCCGGGACGCCGGCTGGATGATCCTCCAGCGCGGGGATCTCATGCTGGAGTTCTTCGCC
CACCCCAACTTGTTTATTGCAGCTTATAATGGTTACAAATAAAGCAATAGCATCACAAATTTCACAAATA
AAGCATTTTTTTCACTGCATTCTAGTTGTGGTTTGTCCAAACTCATCAATGTATCTTATCATGTCTGTAT
ACCGTCGACCTCTAGCTAGAGCTTGGCGTAATCATGGTCATAGCTGTTTCCTGTGTGAAATTGTTATCCG
CTCACAATTCCACACAACATACGAGCCGGAAGCATAAAGTGTAAAGCCTGGGGTGCCTAATGAGTGAGCT
AACTCACATTAATTGCGTTGCGCTCACTGCCCGCTTTCCAGTCGGGAAACCTGTCGTGCCAGCTGCATTA
ATGAATCGGCCAACGCGCGGGGAGAGGCGGTTTGCGTATTGGGCGCTCTTCCGCTTCCTCGCTCACTGAC
TCGCTGCGCTCGGTCGTTCGGCTGCGGCGAGCGGTATCAGCTCACTCAAAGGCGGTAATACGGTTATCCA
CAGAATCAGGGGATAACGCAGGAAAGAACATGTGAGCAAAAGGCCAGCAAAAGGCCAGGAACCGTAAAAA
GGCCGCGTTGCTGGCGTTTTTCCATAGGCTCCGCCCCCCTGACGAGCATCACAAAAATCGACGCTCAAGT
CAGAGGTGGCGAAACCCGACAGGACTATAAAGATACCAGGCGTTTCCCCCTGGAAGCTCCCTCGTGCGCT
CTCCTGTTCCGACCCTGCCGCTTACCGGATACCTGTCCGCCTTTCTCCCTTCGGGAAGCGTGGCGCTTTC
TCATAGCTCACGCTGTAGGTATCTCAGTTCGGTGTAGGTCGTTCGCTCCAAGCTGGGCTGTGTGCACGAA
CCCCCCGTTCAGCCCGACCGCTGCGCCTTATCCGGTAACTATCGTCTTGAGTCCAACCCGGTAAGACACG
ACTTATCGCCACTGGCAGCAGCCACTGGTAACAGGATTAGCAGAGCGAGGTATGTAGGCGGTGCTACAGA
GTTCTTGAAGTGGTGGCCTAACTACGGCTACACTAGAAGAACAGTATTTGGTATCTGCGCTCTGCTGAAG
CCAGTTACCTTCGGAAAAAGAGTTGGTAGCTCTTGATCCGGCAAACAAACCACCGCTGGTAGCGGTTTTT
TTGTTTGCAAGCAGCAGATTACGCGCAGAAAAAAAGGATCTCAAGAAGATCCTTTGATCTTTTCTACGGG
GTCTGACGCTCAGTGGAACGAAAACTCACGTTAAGGGATTTTGGTCATGAGATTATCAAAAAGGATCTTC
ACCTAGATCCTTTTAAATTAAAAATGAAGTTTTAAATCAATCTAAAGTATATATGAGTAAACTTGGTCTG
ACAGTTACCAATGCTTAATCAGTGAGGCACCTATCTCAGCGATCTGTCTATTTCGTTCATCCATAGTTGC
CTGACTCCCCGTCGTGTAGATAACTACGATACGGGAGGGCTTACCATCTGGCCCCAGTGCTGCAATGATA
CCGCGAGACCCACGCTCACCGGCTCCAGATTTATCAGCAATAAACCAGCCAGCCGGAAGGGCCGAGCGCA
GAAGTGGTCCTGCAACTTTATCCGCCTCCATCCAGTCTATTAATTGTTGCCGGGAAGCTAGAGTAAGTAG
TTCGCCAGTTAATAGTTTGCGCAACGTTGTTGCCATTGCTACAGGCATCGTGGTGTCACGCTCGTCGTTT
GGTATGGCTTCATTCAGCTCCGGTTCCCAACGATCAAGGCGAGTTACATGATCCCCCATGTTGTGCAAAA
AAGCGGTTAGCTCCTTCGGTCCTCCGATCGTTGTCAGAAGTAAGTTGGCCGCAGTGTTATCACTCATGGT
TATGGCAGCACTGCATAATTCTCTTACTGTCATGCCATCCGTAAGATGCTTTTCTGTGACTGGTGAGTAC
TCAACCAAGTCATTCTGAGAATAGTGTATGCGGCGACCGAGTTGCTCTTGCCCGGCGTCAATACGGGATA
ATACCGCGCCACATAGCAGAACTTTAAAAGTGCTCATCATTGGAAAACGTTCTTCGGGGCGAAAACTCTC
AAGGATCTTACCGCTGTTGAGATCCAGTTCGATGTAACCCACTCGTGCACCCAACTGATCTTCAGCATCT
TTTACTTTCACCAGCGTTTCTGGGTGAGCAAAAACAGGAAGGCAAAATGCCGCAAAAAAGGGAATAAGGG
CGACACGGAAATGTTGAATACTCATACTCTTCCTTTTTCAATATTATTGAAGCATTTATCAGGGTTATTG
TCTCATGAGCGGATACATATTTGAATGTATTTAGAAAAATAAACAAATAGGGGTTCCGCGCACATTTCCC
CGAAAAGTGCCACCTGACGTC
