>Addgene plasmid #45237 | Cenp-B DBD INCENP GFP | addgene partial sequence | sequence record 95232 | T7 5'-TAATACGACTCACTATAGGG-3'
GAGGCGACAGCTGACGTTCCGGGAGAAGTCACGGATCATCCAGGAGGTGGAGGAGAATCCGGACCTGCGC
AAGGGCGAGATCGCGCGGCGCTTCAACATCCCGCCGTCCACGCTGAGCACGATCCTGAAGAACAAGCGCG
CCATCCTGGCGTCGGAGCGCAAGTACGGGGTGGCCTCCACCTGCCGCAAGACCAACAAGCTGTCTCCCTA
CGACAAGCTCGAGGGCTTGCTCATCGCCTGGTTCCAGCAGATCCGCGCCGCCGGCCTGCCGGTCAAGGGC
ATCATCCTCAAGGAGAAGGCGCTGCGCATAGCCGAGGAGCTGGGCATGGACGACTTCACCGCCTCCAACG
GCTGGCTGGACCGCTTCCGCCGGCGCCACGGCGTGGTGTCCTGCAGCGGCGTGGCCCGCGCCCGCGCGCG
AAACGCTGCCCCCCGCACCCCGGCGGCGCCTGCCAGTCCGGCCGCGGTGCCCTCGGAGGGCAGTGGCGGG
CTAGCAGGGAGCACTGAATTCAGCAAAGAGCCAGAGCTGATGCCCAAAACACCTTCTCAGAAGAACCGAC
GGAAGAAGAGACGGATTTCTTATGTTCAGGATGAAAACAGAGATCCCATCAGGAGAAGGTTATCCCGCAG
AAAGTCTCGGAGCAGCCAGCTGAGCTCCCGACGCCTCCGCAGCAAGGACAGTGTAGAGAAGCTGGCTACA
GTGGTCGGGGAGAACGGCTCCGTTCTGCGGCGTGTGACCCGTGCTGCGGCTGCAGCTGCCGCGGCTACCA
TGGCATTGGCTGCACCTTCTTCACCCACCCCTGAGTCTCCCACGATGCTGACTAAG
