>Addgene plasmid #45237 | Cenp-B DBD INCENP GFP | addgene partial sequence | sequence record 95233 | EGFP-N 5'-CGTCGCCGTCCAGCTCGACCAG-3'
TTGCTCACCATGGTGGCGACCGGTGGATCCCGGGCCCGCGGTACCGTCGACTGCAGAATTCGAAGCTTGT
GCTTCTTCAGGCTGTAGGCCAGGCTGCTGGGGACCCTGGCGCCCTGCAGGGGCGGTGAGTTCCAGACAGC
AGAGCTGGTGCGCTTGTGATAGCGGGGCTTGCTCTTCTTGAAGATATCCTCCAAGTCCAGTGGGAGAATG
GTTCCAAAGAGCTCCAGAAGGTTCGGTGGGTGGTAGTACTGGTGAATGATAGCCTGGCTGAGCGGGGTGC
CTCGGGCCCAGGTGGGGATGGGCTTCCGGGGATGGGCCTCATCATCGGTGGAGTCGTCGCTATTCAGATC
CATCCCGTAGTTATCTGGGTTGATCTTGGGAGGGGCCCTGTGCCCTTGCGGAGTCATCTGATATGAGGTA
CAAGCTGGAGACTGCACGTCCACAGTCACATTCAGGGCCTTGCTGGCCCCTGCTGCCTCCTTGGCTTTCT
TCTCTTGCTCCTCCTGCAGCTGCCGCTCAGCCAGACGCTGCTGCTCTTCCTTCTTCTTCTCCTCCAGTTC
CCTCTGCAGCTGCTCCTTCTGCAGCCGCAGGGCCTTCTCCCGCTCCTGCAGCTCCCTCTCGGCCTGGAGC
CGCTCCTGCTCCCGCCGACGCTCCTGCTCTGCCAGCTGTCGCTCCTGCTCGCGCCGCTCCTGCTCCCGCC
GCTCCTGCTCGCGCCGCTCCTGCTCGCGCCGCTCCTGCTCCCGCCGCTCCTGCTCCCGCTGCTCTGCCAG
CCGCTTAGCCTCGGCCGCCTTCCGCAGCCGCTCCTGCTCCTCTTCCTTCTTCTTCTG
